Addgene plasmid #96938: pMSCVpuro-mOrange2
Purpose: Retroviral plasmid containing mOrange2 for labeling of cells
Depositing lab: Lee Grimes. Depositing organization: Cincinnati Children's Hospital Medical Center. Publication: A guide to choosing fluorescent protein combinations for flow cytometric analysis based on spectral overlap. Kleeman B, Olsson A, Newkold T, Kofron M, DeLay M, Hildeman D, Grimes HL. Cytometry A. 2018 Mar 13. doi: 10.1002/cyto.a.23360. PubMed 29533508.
Backbone
  Vector backbone: MSCVpuro
  Backbone size w/o insert (bp): 6295
  Total vector size (bp): 7012
  Vector type: Mammalian Expression
  Selectable markers: Puromycin
Growth in bacteria
  Bacterial resistance: Ampicillin, 100 μg/mL
  Growth temperature: 37°C
  Growth strain: NEB Stable
  Copy number: High Copy
Gene/Insert
  Gene/Insert name: Monomeric Orange2 (alt name: mOrange2)
  Species: Synthetic
  Insert size (bp): 723
  Cloning method: Gibson Cloning
  Sequencing primers: 5′ MSCVpuro 5 primer; 3′ MSCVpuro 3 primer
Terms and licenses: Academic/Nonprofit Terms; Industry Terms: Not Available to Industry
Depositor comments: Base vector obtained from Robert Hawley.
How to cite: pMSCVpuro-mOrange2 was a gift from Lee Grimes (Addgene plasmid # 96938 ; http://n2t.net/addgene:96938 ; RRID:Addgene_96938)
