[The description below was written by a language model from this plasmid's Addgene catalogue record and pLannotate feature annotations shown in this document.]
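Description:
pMSCVpuro-mOrange2 is a gammaretroviral transfer plasmid built on the MSCVpuro (murine stem cell virus) backbone and used to stably label mammalian cells with the orange fluorescent protein mOrange2. In bacteria it is maintained through a high-copy ColE1/pUC-type origin and selected with ampicillin via the β-lactamase gene. The backbone also carries several short, non-functional remnants of earlier cloning vectors (fragments of lacI, lacZα, rop, bom, a tetracycline resistance gene and viral env) along with a lac promoter/operator region. The catalogue lists the total size as about 7.0 kb, while the sequenced record is slightly shorter at 6,981 nt.

The proviral region is bounded by 5′ and 3′ long terminal repeats from murine embryonic stem cell virus. Downstream of the 5′ LTR lie the Ψ packaging signal and a truncated gag segment lacking its start codon, which together allow the transcribed genome to be encapsidated efficiently when gag, pol and env are provided in trans by a packaging cell line or helper plasmids. The synthetic mOrange2 coding sequence, a monomeric Discosoma-derived orange fluorescent protein inserted by Gibson assembly, sits directly after this region with no dedicated promoter annotated, so it is expected to be expressed from the 5′ LTR. It is followed by an internal mouse PGK promoter driving puromycin N-acetyltransferase, which permits drug selection of transduced cells independently of fluorescence. After integration, cells constitutively express mOrange2, making them trackable by microscopy or flow cytometry. The plasmid was deposited with a study on choosing fluorescent protein combinations for flow cytometry according to their spectral overlap.
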