Features (pLannotate 1.2.2; 19 found; start..end, strand, type, name):
    579..920     +  misc_feature   MESV Ψ: packaging signal of murine embryonic stem cell virus
    987..1403    +  CDS            gag (truncated): truncated Moloney murine leukemia virus (MMLV) gag gene lacking the start codon
   1431..2138    +  CDS            mOrange2: mOrange2 is a basic (constitutively fluorescent) orange fluorescent protein published in 2008, derived from Discosoma sp.. It has high acid sensitivity.
   2155..2654    +  promoter       PGK promoter: mouse phosphoglycerate kinase 1 promoter
   2675..3274    +  CDS            PuroR: puromycin N-acetyltransferase; pac from Streptomyces alboniger; confers resistance to puromycin
   3374..3888    +  LTR            3' LTR: 3' long terminal repeat from murine embryonic stem cell virus
   4050..4066    -  protein_bind   lac operator: The lac repressor binds to the lac operator to inhibit transcription in E. coli. This inhibition can be relieved by adding lactose or isopropyl-β-D-thiogalactopyranoside (IPTG). lac repressor encoded by lacI
   4074..4104    -  promoter       lac promoter: promoter for the E. coli lac operon
   4119..4140    -  protein_bind   CAP binding site: CAP binding activates transcription in the presence of cAMP. E. coli catabolite activator protein
   4153..4245    -  CDS            lacI (fragment): lac repressor; lacI; The lac repressor binds to the lac operator to inhibit transcription in E. coli. This inhibition can be relieved by adding lactose or isopropyl-β-D-thiogalactopyranoside (IPTG).
   4428..5016    -  rep_origin     ori: high-copy-number ColE1/pMB1/pBR322/pUC origin of replication
   5187..6047    -  CDS            AmpR: β-lactamase; bla; confers resistance to ampicillin, carbenicillin, and related antibiotics
   6048..6152    -  promoter       AmpR promoter: bla
   6247..6282    +  CDS            rop (fragment): Rop protein, which maintains plasmids at low copy number; rop
   6384..6483    +  misc_feature   bom (fragment): basis of mobility region from pBR322
   6489..6638    -  CDS            lacZα (fragment): LacZα fragment of β-galactosidase; lacZ fragment
   6638..6839    -  CDS            TcR (fragment): tetracycline efflux protein; tet; confers resistance to tetracycline
   6840..6938    +  CDS            env (fragment): murine leukemia virus gPr80 envelope polyprotein precursor; env; proteolytically cleaved into gp70SU and p15TM subunits
   6980..515     +  LTR            5' LTR (across the origin): 5' long terminal repeat from murine embryonic stem cell virus
>Addgene plasmid #96938 | pMSCVpuro-mOrange2 | addgene full sequence | sequence record 208615 | Addgene NGS Result
TGAAAGACCCCACCTGTAGGTTTGGCAAGCTAGCTTAAGTAACGCCATTTTGCAAGGCATGGAAAATACA
TAACTGAGAATAGAGAAGTTCAGATCAAGGTTAGGAACAGAGAGACAGCAGAATATGGGCCAAACAGGAT
ATCTGTGGTAAGCAGTTCCTGCCCCGGCTCAGGGCCAAGAACAGATGGTCCCCAGATGCGGTCCCGCCCT
CAGCAGTTTCTAGAGAACCATCAGATGTTTCCAGGGTGCCCCAAGGACCTGAAATGACCCTGTGCCTTAT
TTGAACTAACCAATCAGTTCGCTTCTCGCTTCTGTTCGCGCGCTTCTGCTCCCCGAGCTCAATAAAAGAG
CCCACAACCCCTCACTCGGCGCGCCAGTCCTCCGATAGACTGCGTCGCCCGGGTACCCGTATTCCCAATA
AAGCCTCTTGCTGTTTGCATCCGAATCGTGGACTCGCTGATCCTTGGGAGGGTCTCCTCAGATTGATTGA
CTGCCCACCTCGGGGGTCTTTCATTTGGAGGTTCCACCGAGATTTGGAGACCCCTGCCCAGGGACCACCG
ACCCCCCCGCCGGGAGGTAAGCTGGCCAGCGGTCGTTTCGTGTCTGTCTCTGTCTTTGTGCGTGTTTGTG
CCGGCATCTAATGTTTGCGCCTGCGTCTGTACTAGTTAGCTAACTAGCTCTGTATCTGGCGGACCCGTGG
TGGAACTGACGAGTTCTGAACACCCGGCCGCAACCCTGGGAGACGTCCCAGGGACTTTGGGGGCCGTTTT
TGTGGCCCGACCTGAGGAAGGGAGTCGATGTGGAATCCGACCCCGTCAGGATATGTGGTTCTGGTAGGAG
ACGAGAACCTAAAACAGTTCCCGCCTCCGTCTGAATTTTTGCTTTCGGTTTGGAACCGAAGCCGCGCGTC
TTGTCTGCTGCAGCGCTGCAGCATCGTTCTGTGTTGTCTCTGTCTGACTGTGTTTCTGTATTTGTCTGAA
AATTAGGGCCAGACTGTTACCACTCCCTTAAGTTTGACCTTAGGTCACTGGAAAGATGTCGAGCGGATCG
CTCACAACCAGTCGGTAGATGTCAAGAAGAGACGTTGGGTTACCTTCTGCTCTGCAGAATGGCCAACCTT
TAACGTCGGATGGCCGCGAGACGGCACCTTTAACCGAGACCTCATCACCCAGGTTAAGATCAAGGTCTTT
TCACCTGGCCCGCATGGACACCCAGACCAGGTCCCCTACATCGTGACCTGGGAAGCCTTGGCTTTTGACC
CCCCTCCCTGGGTCAAGCCCTTTGTACACCCTAAGCCTCCGCCTCCTCTTCCTCCATCCGCCCCGTCTCT
CCCCCTTGAACCTCCTCGTTCGACCCCGCCTCGATCCTCCCTTTATCCAGCCCTCACTCCTTCTCTAGGC
GCCGGAATTAGATCTCTCGAGGTTGCCACCATGGTGAGTAAGGGGGAGGAGAATAATATGGCAATTATAA
AAGAGTTTATGCGGTTCAAAGTGAGAATGGAGGGCTCAGTTAACGGCCATGAGTTCGAGATCGAGGGTGA
GGGGGAGGGACGCCCGTACGAAGGGTTCCAGACCGCTAAGCTTAAAGTGACCAAAGGCGGTCCTTTGCCT
TTCGCTTGGGACATCCTGTCTCCTCACTTCACTTACGGGAGCAAAGCTTATGTGAAGCACCCTGCAGACA
TTCCTGATTACTTTAAACTGAGCTTTCCAGAGGGCTTCAAGTGGGAAAGGGTGATGAACTATGAAGACGG
GGGCGTGGTGACTGTAACCCAGGATTCCTCCCTGCAGGACGGCGAGTTCATCTACAAGGTCAAGTTGCGG
GGGACAAACTTCCCATCTGACGGACCTGTGATGCAGAAAAAGACGATGGGATGGGAAGCTAGCAGTGAGA
GAATGTACCCCGAGGACGGTGCCCTCAAAGGAAAGATAAAGATGAGACTCAAGCTGAAGGACGGGGGCCA
CTACACAAGTGAAGTCAAGACCACGTATAAAGCAAAGAAGCCCGTGCAGCTGCCAGGCGCATACATTGTC
GACATAAAACTGGACATTACAAGCCACAACGAGGACTACACCATTGTAGAACAGTATGAAAGGGCAGAAG
GTAGACATAGCACCGGAGGCATGGATGAGCTTTACAAGTAAAACGAATTCTACCGGGTAGGGGAGGCGCT
TTTCCCAAGGCAGTCTGGAGCATGCGCTTTAGCAGCCCCGCTGGGCACTTGGCGCTACACAAGTGGCCTC
TGGCCTCGCACACATTCCACATCCACCGGTAGGCGCCAACCGGCTCCGTTCTTTGGTGGCCCCTTCGCGC
CACCTTCTACTCCTCCCCTAGTCAGGAAGTTCCCCCCCGCCCCGCAGCTCGCGTCGTGCAGGACGTGACA
AATGGAAGTAGCACGTCTCACTAGTCTCGTGCAGATGGACAGCACCGCTGAGCAATGGAAGCGGGTAGGC
CTTTGGGGCAGCGGCCAATAGCAGCTTTGCTCCTTCGCTTTCTGGGCTCAGAGGCTGGGAAGGGGTGGGT
CCGGGGGCGGGCTCAGGGGCGGGCTCAGGGGCGGGGCGGGCGCCCGAAGGTCCTCCGGAGGCCCGGCATT
CTGCACGCTTCAAAAGCGCACGTCTGCCGCGCTGTTCTCCTCTTCCTCATCTCCGGGCCTTTCGACCTGC
AGCCCAAGCTTACCATGACCGAGTACAAGCCCACGGTGCGCCTCGCCACCCGCGACGACGTCCCCAGGGC
CGTACGCACCCTCGCCGCCGCGTTCGCCGACTACCCCGCCACGCGCCACACCGTCGATCCGGACCGCCAC
ATCGAGCGGGTCACCGAGCTGCAAGAACTCTTCCTCACGCGCGTCGGGCTCGACATCGGCAAGGTGTGGG
TCGCGGACGACGGCGCCGCGGTGGCGGTCTGGACCACGCCGGAGAGCGTCGAAGCGGGGGCGGTGTTCGC
CGAGATCGGCCCGCGCATGGCCGAGTTGAGCGGTTCCCGGCTGGCCGCGCAGCAACAGATGGAAGGCCTC
CTGGCGCCGCACCGGCCCAAGGAGCCCGCGTGGTTCCTGGCCACCGTCGGCGTCTCGCCCGACCACCAGG
GCAAGGGTCTGGGCAGCGCCGTCGTGCTCCCCGGAGTGGAGGCGGCCGAGCGCGCCGGGGTGCCCGCCTT
CCTGGAGACCTCCGCGCCCCGCAACCTCCCCTTCTACGAGCGGCTCGGCTTCACCGTCACCGCCGACGTC
GAGGTGCCCGAAGGACCGCGCACCTGGTGCATGACCCGCAAGCCCGGTGCCTGACGCCCGCCCCACGACC
CGCAGCGCCCGACCGAAAGGAGCGCACGACCCCATGCATCGATAAAATAAAAGATTTTATTTAGTCTCCA
GAAAAAGGGGGGAATGAAAGACCCCACCTGTAGGTTTGGCAAGCTAGCTTAAGTAACGCCATTTTGCAAG
GCATGGAAAATACATAACTGAGAATAGAGAAGTTCAGATCAAGGTTAGGAACAGAGAGACAGCAGAATAT
GGGCCAAACAGGATATCTGTGGTAAGCAGTTCCTGCCCCGGCTCAGGGCCAAGAACAGATGGTCCCCAGA
TGCGGTCCCGCCCTCAGCAGTTTCTAGAGAACCATCAGATGTTTCCAGGGTGCCCCAAGGACCTGAAATG
ACCCTGTGCCTTATTTGAACTAACCAATCAGTTCGCTTCTCGCTTCTGTTCGCGCGCTTCTGCTCCCCGA
GCTCAATAAAAGAGCCCACAACCCCTCACTCGGCGCGCCAGTCCTCCGATAGACTGCGTCGCCCGGGTAC
CCGTGTATCCAATAAACCCTCTTGCAGTTGCATCCGACTTGTGGTCTCGCTGTTCCTTGGGAGGGTCTCC
TCTGAGTGATTGACTACCCGTCAGCGGGGGTCTTTCATGGGTAACAGTTTCTTGAAGTTGGAGAACAACA
TTCTGAGGGTAGGAGTCGAATATTAAGTAATCCTGACTCAATTAGCCACTGTTTTGAATCCACATACTCC
AATACTCCTGAAATAGTTCATTATGGACAGCGCAGAAAGAGCTGGGGAGAATTGTGAAATTGTTATCCGC
TCACAATTCCACACAACATACGAGCCGGAAGCATAAAGTGTAAAGCCTGGGGTGCCTAATGAGTGAGCTA
ACTCACATTAATTGCGTTGCGCTCACTGCCCGCTTTCCAGTCGGGAAACCTGTCGTGCCAGCTGCATTAA
TGAATCGGCCAACGCGCGGGGAGAGGCGGTTTGCGTATTGGGCGCTCTTCCGCTTCCTCGCTCACTGACT
CGCTGCGCTCGGTCGTTCGGCTGCGGCGAGCGGTATCAGCTCACTCAAAGGCGGTAATACGGTTATCCAC
AGAATCAGGGGATAACGCAGGAAAGAACATGTGAGCAAAAGGCCAGCAAAAGGCCAGGAACCGTAAAAAG
GCCGCGTTGCTGGCGTTTTTCCATAGGCTCCGCCCCCCTGACGAGCATCACAAAAATCGACGCTCAAGTC
AGAGGTGGCGAAACCCGACAGGACTATAAAGATACCAGGCGTTTCCCCCTGGAAGCTCCCTCGTGCGCTC
TCCTGTTCCGACCCTGCCGCTTACCGGATACCTGTCCGCCTTTCTCCCTTCGGGAAGCGTGGCGCTTTCT
CATAGCTCACGCTGTAGGTATCTCAGTTCGGTGTAGGTCGTTCGCTCCAAGCTGGGCTGTGTGCACGAAC
CCCCCGTTCAGCCCGACCGCTGCGCCTTATCCGGTAACTATCGTCTTGAGTCCAACCCGGTAAGACACGA
CTTATCGCCACTGGCAGCAGCCACTGGTAACAGGATTAGCAGAGCGAGGTATGTAGGCGGTGCTACAGAG
TTCTTGAAGTGGTGGCCTAACTACGGCTACACTAGAAGAACAGTATTTGGTATCTGCGCTCTGCTGAAGC
CAGTTACCTTCGGAAAAAGAGTTGGTAGCTCTTGATCCGGCAAACAAACCACCGCTGGTAGCGGTGGTTT
TTTTGTTTGCAAGCAGCAGATTACGCGCAGAAAAAAAGGATCTCAAGAAGATCCTTTGATCTTTTCTACG
GGGTCTGACGCTCAGTGGAACGAAAACTCACGTTAAGGGATTTTGGTCATGAGATTATCAAAAAGGATCT
TCACCTAGATCCTTTTAAATTAAAAATGAAGTTTTAAATCAATCTAAAGTATATATGAGTAAACTTGGTC
TGACAGTTACCAATGCTTAATCAGTGAGGCACCTATCTCAGCGATCTGTCTATTTCGTTCATCCATAGTT
GCCTGACTCCCCGTCGTGTAGATAACTACGATACGGGAGGGCTTACCATCTGGCCCCAGTGCTGCAATGA
TACCGCGAGACCCACGCTCACCGGCTCCAGATTTATCAGCAATAAACCAGCCAGCCGGAAGGGCCGAGCG
CAGAAGTGGTCCTGCAACTTTATCCGCCTCCATCCAGTCTATTAATTGTTGCCGGGAAGCTAGAGTAAGT
AGTTCGCCAGTTAATAGTTTGCGCAACGTTGTTGCCATTGCTACAGGCATCGTGGTGTCACGCTCGTCGT
TTGGTATGGCTTCATTCAGCTCCGGTTCCCAACGATCAAGGCGAGTTACATGATCCCCCATGTTGTGCAA
AAAAGCGGTTAGCTCCTTCGGTCCTCCGATCGTTGTCAGAAGTAAGTTGGCCGCAGTGTTATCACTCATG
GTTATGGCAGCACTGCATAATTCTCTTACTGTCATGCCATCCGTAAGATGCTTTTCTGTGACTGGTGAGT
ACTCAACCAAGTCATTCTGAGAATAGTGTATGCGGCGACCGAGTTGCTCTTGCCCGGCGTCAATACGGGA
TAATACCGCGCCACATAGCAGAACTTTAAAAGTGCTCATCATTGGAAAACGTTCTTCGGGGCGAAAACTC
TCAAGGATCTTACCGCTGTTGAGATCCAGTTCGATGTAACCCACTCGTGCACCCAACTGATCTTCAGCAT
CTTTTACTTTCACCAGCGTTTCTGGGTGAGCAAAAACAGGAAGGCAAAATGCCGCAAAAAAGGGAATAAG
GGCGACACGGAAATGTTGAATACTCATACTCTTCCTTTTTCAATATTATTGAAGCATTTATCAGGGTTAT
TGTCTCATGAGCGGATACATATTTGAATGTATTTAGAAAAATAAACAAATAGGGGTTCCGCGCACATTTC
CCCGAAAAGTGCCACCTGACGTCTAAGAAACCATTATTATCATGACATTAACCTATAAAAATAGGCGTAT
CACGAGGCCCTTTCGTCTCGCGCGTTTCGGTGATGACGGTGAAAACCTCTGACACATGCAGCTCCCGGAG
ACGGTCACAGCTTGTCTGTAAGCGGATGCCGGGAGCAGACAAGCCCGTCAGGGCGCGTCAGCGGGTGTTG
GCGGGTGTCGGGGCTGGCTTAACTATGCGGCATCAGAGCAGATTGTACTGAGAGTGCACCATATGCGGTG
TGAAATACCGCACAGATGCGTAAGGAGAAAATACCGCATCAGGCGCCATTCGCCATTCAGGCTGCGCAAC
TGTTGGGAAGGGCGATCGGTGCGGGCCTCTTCGCTATTACGCCAGCTGGCGAAAGGGGGATGTGCTGCAA
GGCGATTAAGTTGGGTAACGCCAGGGTTTTCCCAGTCACGACGTTGTAAAACGACGGCGCAAGGAATGGT
GCATGCAAGGAGATGGCGCCCAACAGTCCCCCGGCCACGGGGCCTGCCACCATACCCACGCCGAAACAAG
CGCTCATGAGCCCGAAGTGGCGAGCCCGATCTTCCCCATCGGTGATGTCGGCGATATAGGCGCCAGCAAC
CGCACCTGTGGCGCCGGTGATGCCGGCCACGATGCGTCCGGCGTAGAGGCGATTAGTCCAATTTGTTAAA
GACAGGATATCAGTGGTCCAGGCTCTAGTTTTGACTCAACAATATCACCAGCTGAAGCCTATAGAGTACG
AGCCATAGATAAAATAAAAGATTTTATTTAGTCTCCAGAAAAAGGGGGGAA
