>Addgene plasmid #96938 | pMSCVpuro-mOrange2 | depositor partial sequence | sequence record 214514 | pMSCVpuro-mOrange2 sequence 711 bps
ATGGTGAGTAAGGGGGAGGAGAATAATATGGCAATTATAAAAGAGTTTATGCGGTTCAAAGTGAGAATGG
AGGGCTCAGTTAACGGCCATGAGTTCGAGATCGAGGGTGAGGGGGAGGGACGCCCGTACGAAGGGTTCCA
GACCGCTAAGCTTAAAGTGACCAAAGGCGGTCCTTTGCCTTTCGCTTGGGACATCCTGTCTCCTCACTTC
ACTTACGGGAGCAAAGCTTATGTGAAGCACCCTGCAGACATTCCTGATTACTTTAAACTGAGCTTTCCAG
AGGGCTTCAAGTGGGAAAGGGTGATGAACTATGAAGACGGGGGCGTGGTGACTGTAACCCAGGATTCCTC
CCTGCAGGACGGCGAGTTCATCTACAAGGTCAAGTTGCGGGGGACAAACTTCCCATCTGACGGACCTGTG
ATGCAGAAAAAGACGATGGGATGGGAAGCTAGCAGTGAGAGAATGTACCCCGAGGACGGTGCCCTCAAAG
GAAAGATAAAGATGAGACTCAAGCTGAAGGACGGGGGCCACTACACAAGTGAAGTCAAGACCACGTATAA
AGCAAAGAAGCCCGTGCAGCTGCCAGGCGCATACATTGTCGACATAAAACTGGACATTACAAGCCACAAC
GAGGACTACACCATTGTAGAACAGTATGAAAGGGCAGAAGGTAGACATAGCACCGGAGGCATGGATGAGC
TTTACAAGTAA
